>Addgene plasmid #60999 | pUC19_extendedTTE1564 | depositor full sequence | sequence record 98514 | pUC19_extendedTTE1564 sequence 3790 bps
TCGCGCGTTTCGGTGATGACGGTGAAAACCTCTGACACATGCAGCTCCCGGAGACGGTCACAGCTTGTCT
GTAAGCGGATGCCGGGAGCAGACAAGCCCGTCAGGGCGCGTCAGCGGGTGTTGGCGGGTGTCGGGGCTGG
CTTAACTATGCGGCATCAGAGCAGATTGTACTGAGAGTGCACCATATGCGGTGTGAAATACCGCACAGAT
GCGTAAGGAGAAAATACCGCATCAGGCGCCATTCGCCATTCAGGCTGCGCAACTGTTGGGAAGGGCGATC
GGTGCGGGCCTCTTCGCTATTACGCCAGCTGGCGAAAGGGGGATGTGCTGCAAGGCGATTAAGTTGGGTA
ACGCCAGGGTTTTCCCAGTCACGACGTTGTAAAACGACGGCCAGTGAATTCGAGCTCGGTACCCGGGGAT
CCTAATACGACTCACTATAGGGGAACTCCTACTACAAGTTGCTAAGAGGCTATTTTTTAGTTCAAATTAC
TCATACAATCATGTTAAAATTAATCGCAGTGAGCAACAAAATGCTCACCTGGGTCGCAGTAACCCCAGTT
AACAAAACAAGGGAGGTAATTTTGTGCCCAAAAAAAGAATAAAAGATTTAGCTGAAATTGCTCTTGTTGC
AGCAATTTATTTCGCACTCACAATTATATTTTCGTCCATTTCGTTTTTACCCGTTCAATTTCGAATCGGG
GAAATTACGAAATCCATTGTAGTATTCAATAAAAAATATGCTATTTCCATGATGATAGGAAATTTTTTTG
CAAATTTGTTTAGCCCATTTGCTGGTGCAATGGAATTAATTTTTATGCCTCTTTCGAACTTAATAGGCTG
TACAATTGGATACTACATTGGAAGACTTACTCACAAAGCGATAGGAGCTATATTCATAGCCCTTTGGATT
GCAGCATCAGTTGCAATTACTTTAAAGGTTTCTGCAGGCATACCATTTATTCCGACTTTCTTAAGCGTGG
GAGTAGCGGAAACTGTACTTTTGGTAACTGGATATTTTTTGCTTTTCACAATTGAAAAGAAAGGAGTTGT
GAAATTTGACAGATAAATATAAAGAGAGAAGATTTGACATTTACGGTTACGAAAAAATTGACAAAGAAGT
TCTAGAATCTATTGAATATGAGTATCCTGAAAAAAATACTATCGTGGAGTATATTACCGATGAATTTTCT
TCTGTTTGCCCTTGGACAGGATTACCTGACAATGCAAAACTTACTATAAGGTATATACCCCACAAAAAAC
TTGTAGAACTTAAATCCTTAAAATATTACCTTACATCTTATAGGAATGTAGGTATATTGCAAGAACATGC
AATAAACAGAATTTTAGATGATTTGGTGGAATTCCTGCAGCCAAAATTTATGGAAATAATAGGCGAATTT
CAGGAAAGAGGAGGAATAGCTACAAGAATTATAGCAAGGTATGAAAAAGAGGAGTATTAAACTTAAAAGG
CTGCCTAAAATTTTGTAGGCAGCTTTTTTATTCATTTTAGTTTTTCTTCAAAATGAGTTTACAGAGAACG
ATGAGGAAGCAAGCTTGGCGTAATCATGGTCATAGCTGTTTCCTGTGTGAAATTGTTATCCGCTCACAAT
TCCACACAACATACGAGCCGGAAGCATAAAGTGTAAAGCCTGGGGTGCCTAATGAGTGAGCTAACTCACA
TTAATTGCGTTGCGCTCACTGCCCGCTTTCCAGTCGGGAAACCTGTCGTGCCAGCTGCATTAATGAATCG
GCCAACGCGCGGGGAGAGGCGGTTTGCGTATTGGGCGCTCTTCCGCTTCCTCGCTCACTGACTCGCTGCG
CTCGGTCGTTCGGCTGCGGCGAGCGGTATCAGCTCACTCAAAGGCGGTAATACGGTTATCCACAGAATCA
GGGGATAACGCAGGAAAGAACATGTGAGCAAAAGGCCAGCAAAAGGCCAGGAACCGTAAAAAGGCCGCGT
TGCTGGCGTTTTTCCATAGGCTCCGCCCCCCTGACGAGCATCACAAAAATCGACGCTCAAGTCAGAGGTG
GCGAAACCCGACAGGACTATAAAGATACCAGGCGTTTCCCCCTGGAAGCTCCCTCGTGCGCTCTCCTGTT
CCGACCCTGCCGCTTACCGGATACCTGTCCGCCTTTCTCCCTTCGGGAAGCGTGGCGCTTTCTCATAGCT
CACGCTGTAGGTATCTCAGTTCGGTGTAGGTCGTTCGCTCCAAGCTGGGCTGTGTGCACGAACCCCCCGT
TCAGCCCGACCGCTGCGCCTTATCCGGTAACTATCGTCTTGAGTCCAACCCGGTAAGACACGACTTATCG
CCACTGGCAGCAGCCACTGGTAACAGGATTAGCAGAGCGAGGTATGTAGGCGGTGCTACAGAGTTCTTGA
AGTGGTGGCCTAACTACGGCTACACTAGAAGAACAGTATTTGGTATCTGCGCTCTGCTGAAGCCAGTTAC
CTTCGGAAAAAGAGTTGGTAGCTCTTGATCCGGCAAACAAACCACCGCTGGTAGCGGTGGTTTTTTTGTT
TGCAAGCAGCAGATTACGCGCAGAAAAAAAGGATCTCAAGAAGATCCTTTGATCTTTTCTACGGGGTCTG
ACGCTCAGTGGAACGAAAACTCACGTTAAGGGATTTTGGTCATGAGATTATCAAAAAGGATCTTCACCTA
GATCCTTTTAAATTAAAAATGAAGTTTTAAATCAATCTAAAGTATATATGAGTAAACTTGGTCTGACAGT
TACCAATGCTTAATCAGTGAGGCACCTATCTCAGCGATCTGTCTATTTCGTTCATCCATAGTTGCCTGAC
TCCCCGTCGTGTAGATAACTACGATACGGGAGGGCTTACCATCTGGCCCCAGTGCTGCAATGATACCGCG
AGACCCACGCTCACCGGCTCCAGATTTATCAGCAATAAACCAGCCAGCCGGAAGGGCCGAGCGCAGAAGT
GGTCCTGCAACTTTATCCGCCTCCATCCAGTCTATTAATTGTTGCCGGGAAGCTAGAGTAAGTAGTTCGC
CAGTTAATAGTTTGCGCAACGTTGTTGCCATTGCTACAGGCATCGTGGTGTCACGCTCGTCGTTTGGTAT
GGCTTCATTCAGCTCCGGTTCCCAACGATCAAGGCGAGTTACATGATCCCCCATGTTGTGCAAAAAAGCG
GTTAGCTCCTTCGGTCCTCCGATCGTTGTCAGAAGTAAGTTGGCCGCAGTGTTATCACTCATGGTTATGG
CAGCACTGCATAATTCTCTTACTGTCATGCCATCCGTAAGATGCTTTTCTGTGACTGGTGAGTACTCAAC
CAAGTCATTCTGAGAATAGTGTATGCGGCGACCGAGTTGCTCTTGCCCGGCGTCAATACGGGATAATACC
GCGCCACATAGCAGAACTTTAAAAGTGCTCATCATTGGAAAACGTTCTTCGGGGCGAAAACTCTCAAGGA
TCTTACCGCTGTTGAGATCCAGTTCGATGTAACCCACTCGTGCACCCAACTGATCTTCAGCATCTTTTAC
TTTCACCAGCGTTTCTGGGTGAGCAAAAACAGGAAGGCAAAATGCCGCAAAAAAGGGAATAAGGGCGACA
CGGAAATGTTGAATACTCATACTCTTCCTTTTTCAATATTATTGAAGCATTTATCAGGGTTATTGTCTCA
TGAGCGGATACATATTTGAATGTATTTAGAAAAATAAACAAATAGGGGTTCCGCGCACATTTCCCCGAAA
AGTGCCACCTGACGTCTAAGAAACCATTATTATCATGACATTAACCTATAAAAATAGGCGTATCACGAGG
CCCTTTCGTC
Features (pLannotate 1.2.2; 13 found; start..end, strand, type, name):
    137..236     +  misc_feature   bom (fragment): basis of mobility region from pBR322
    242..399     -  CDS            lacZα (fragment): LacZα fragment of β-galactosidase; lacZ fragment
    396..423     +  misc_feature   MCS (fragment): pUC18/19 multiple cloning site
    423..441     +  promoter       T7 promoter: promoter for bacteriophage T7 RNA polymerase
   1056..1457    +  CDS            queF: QUEF_CALS4 - Protein inferred from homology: Swiss-Prot protein existence level 3. Catalyzes the NADPH-dependent reduction of 7-cyano-7- deazaguanine (preQ0) to 7-aminomethyl-7-deazaguanine (preQ1). From Caldanaerobacter subterraneus subsp. tengcongensis (strain DSM 15242 / JCM 11007 / NBRC 100824 / MB4) (Thermoanaerobacter tengcongensis).
   1593..1609    -  protein_bind   lac operator: The lac repressor binds to the lac operator to inhibit transcription in E. coli. This inhibition can be relieved by adding lactose or isopropyl-β-D-thiogalactopyranoside (IPTG). lac repressor encoded by lacI
   1617..1647    -  promoter       lac promoter: promoter for the E. coli lac operon
   1662..1683    -  protein_bind   CAP binding site: CAP binding activates transcription in the presence of cAMP. E. coli catabolite activator protein
   1696..1788    -  CDS            lacI (fragment): lac repressor; lacI; The lac repressor binds to the lac operator to inhibit transcription in E. coli. This inhibition can be relieved by adding lactose or isopropyl-β-D-thiogalactopyranoside (IPTG).
   1971..2559    -  rep_origin     ori: high-copy-number ColE1/pMB1/pBR322/pUC origin of replication
   2730..3590    -  CDS            AmpR: β-lactamase; bla; confers resistance to ampicillin, carbenicillin, and related antibiotics
   3591..3695    -  promoter       AmpR promoter: bla
   3790..35      +  CDS            rop (fragment) (across the origin): Rop protein, which maintains plasmids at low copy number; rop
