[The description below was written by a language model from this plasmid's Addgene catalogue record and pLannotate feature annotations shown in this document.]
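Description:
pUC19_extendedTTE1564 is a small bacterial cloning plasmid (about 3.8 kb) built on pUC19 that serves as a DNA template for in vitro transcription rather than as an expression vector. It is propagated in E. coli through the high-copy ColE1/pUC-type origin and is selected with ampicillin via the β-lactamase gene and its native promoter. The usual pUC19 lac elements flank the cloning site: a lacZα fragment on one side, and the lac promoter, lac operator and CAP binding site on the other. Short annotated fragments of bom, rop and lacI appear to be backbone remnants and have no evident role in the design.

The insert of roughly 1.1 kb was placed between the BamHI and HindIII sites of the polylinker, and both sites are retained. It carries a segment of the Thermoanaerobacter tengcongensis MB4 genome described as the TTE1564 transcript. A T7 promoter sits immediately at the upstream end of the insert, so T7 RNA polymerase can produce the mRNA as a defined run-off or in vitro transcript. The record cites two gene identifiers, but the feature table annotates only one coding region within the insert: queF, which encodes the NADPH-dependent reductase that converts preQ0 to preQ1. About 600 nt between the promoter and queF are left unannotated, so the TTE1564 portion itself is not marked.

The stated purpose is to generate Tte mRNA for SiM-KARTS. The associated study used this single-molecule approach to follow ligand-dependent accessibility of the Shine-Dalgarno sequence in individual riboswitch-regulated mRNAs. The riboswitch is not annotated in the feature table.
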