Addgene plasmid #60999: pUC19_extendedTTE1564
Purpose: T7-transcription template for Tte mRNA used in SiM-KARTS
Depositing lab: Nils Walter. Depositing organization: University of Michigan. Publication: The Shine-Dalgarno sequence of riboswitch-regulated single mRNAs shows ligand-dependent accessibility bursts. Rinaldi AJ, Lund PE, Blanco MR, Walter NG. Nat Commun. 2016 Jan 19;7:8976. doi: 10.1038/ncomms9976. PubMed 26781350.
Backbone
  Vector backbone: pUC19
  Backbone size w/o insert (bp): 2700
  Total vector size (bp): 3790
  Vector type: Unspecified
Growth in bacteria
  Bacterial resistance: Ampicillin, 100 μg/mL
  Growth temperature: 37°C
  Growth strain: JM109
  Copy number: Unknown
Gene/Insert
  Gene/Insert name: TTE1564 transcript
  Species: Thermoanaerobacter tengcongensis MB4
  Insert size (bp): 1116
  GenBank ID: 995666 995665
  Promoter: T7
  Cloning method: Restriction Enzyme; 5′ cloning site BamHI (not destroyed); 3′ cloning site HindIII (not destroyed)
  Sequencing primers: 5′ M13 Fwd; 3′ tgtggaattgtgagcgga
Terms and licenses: Academic/Nonprofit Terms; Industry Terms: Not Available to Industry
How to cite: pUC19_extendedTTE1564 was a gift from Nils Walter (Addgene plasmid # 60999 ; http://n2t.net/addgene:60999 ; RRID:Addgene_60999)
