>Addgene plasmid #60999 | pUC19_extendedTTE1564 | addgene partial sequence | sequence record 102756 | M13pUC-Fwd 5'-CCCAGTCACGACGTTGTAAAACG-3'
CGGGGATCCTAATACGACTCACTATAGGGGAACTCCTACTACAAGTTGCTAAGAGGCTATTTTTTAGTTC
AAATTACTCATACAATCATGTTAAAATTAATCGCAGTGAGCAACAAAATGCTCACCTGGGTCGCAGTAAC
CCCAGTTAACAAAACAAGGGAGGTAATTTTGTGCCCAAAAAAAGAATAAAAGATTTAGCTGAAATTGCTC
TTGTTGCAGCAATTTATTTCGCACTCACAATTATATTTTCGTCCATTTCGTTTTTACCCGTTCAATTTCG
AATCGGGGAAATTACGAAATCCATTGTAGTATTCAATAAAAAATATGCTATTTCCATGATGATAGGAAAT
TTTTTTGCAAATTTGTTTAGCCCATTTGCTGGTGCAATGGAATTAATTTTTATGCCTCTTTCGAACTTAA
TAGGCTGTACAATTGGATACTACATTGGAAGACTTACTCACAAAGCGATAGGAGCTATATTCATAGCCCT
TTGGATTGCAGCATCAGTTGCAATTACTTTAAAGGTTTCTGCAGGCATACCATTTATTCCGACTTTCTTA
AGCGTGGGAGTAGCGGAAACTGTACTTTTGGTAACTGGATATTTTTTGCTTTTCACAATTGAAAAGAAAG
GAGTTGTGAAATTTGACAGATAAATATAAAGAGAGAAGATTTGACATTTACGGTTACGAAAAAATTGACA
AAGAAGTTCTAGAATCTATTGAATATGAGTATCCTGAAAAAAATACTATCGTGGAGTATATTACCGATGA
ATTTTCTTCTGTTTGCCCTTGGACAGGATTACCTGACAATGCAAAACTTACTATAAGGTATATACCC
