>Addgene plasmid #60999 | pUC19_extendedTTE1564 | addgene partial sequence | sequence record 102980 | M13pUC-Rev 5'-AGCGGATAACAATTTCACACAGG-3'
AGCTTGCTTCCTCATCGTTCTCTGTAAACTCATTTTGAAGAAAAACTAAAATGAATAAAAAAGCTGCCTA
CAAAATTTTAGGCAGCCTTTTAAGTTTAATACTCCTCTTTTTCATACCTTGCTATAATTCTTGTAGCTAT
TCCTCCTCTTTCCTGAAATTCGCCTATTATTTCCATAAATTTTGGCTGCAGGAATTCCACCAAATCATCT
AAAATTCTGTTTATTGCATGTTCTTGCAATATACCTACATTCCTATAAGATGTAAGGTAATATTTTAAGG
ATTTAAGTTCTACAAGTTTTTTGTGGGGTATATACCTTATAGTAAGTTTTGCATTGTCAGGTAATCCTGT
CCAAGGGCAAACAGAAGAAAATTCATCGGTAATATACTCCACGATAGTATTTTTTTCAGGATACTCATAT
TCAATAGATTCTAGAACTTCTTTGTCAATTTTTTCGTAACCGTAAATGTCAAATCTTCTCTCTTTATATT
TATCTGTCAAATTTCACAACTCCTTTCTTTTCAATTGTGAAAAGCAAAAAATATCCAGTTACCAAAAGTA
CAGTTTCCGCTACTCCCACGCTTAAGAAAGTCGGAATAAATGGTATGCCTGCAGAAACCTTTAAAGTAAT
TGCAACTGATGCTGCAATCCAAAGGGCTATGAATATAGCTCCTATCGCTTTGTGAGTAAGTCTTCCAATG
TAGTATCCAATTGTACAGCCTATTAAGTTCGAAAGAGGCATAAAAATTAATTCCATTGCACCAGCAAATG
GGCTAAACAAATTTGCAAAAAAATTTCCTATCATCATGGAA
